Addgene plasmid #63162: DV1 VLPs pVRC8400
Purpose: DV1 prM-E structural cassette in pVRC8400
Depositing lab: Stephen Harrison. Depositing organization: Harvard Medical School. Publication: How small-molecule inhibitors of dengue-virus infection interfere with viral membrane fusion. Chao LH, Jang J, Johnson A, Nguyen A, Gray NS, Yang PL, Harrison SC. Elife. 2018 Jul 12;7. pii: 36461. doi: 10.7554/eLife.36461. PubMed 29999491.
Backbone
  Vector backbone: pVRC8400
  Vector type: Mammalian Expression
  Selectable markers: Puromycin
Growth in bacteria
  Bacterial resistance: Kanamycin, 50 μg/mL
  Growth temperature: 37°C
  Growth strain: DH5alpha
  Copy number: Unknown
Gene/Insert
  Gene/Insert name: DV1 prM-E
  Insert size (bp): 2000
Terms and licenses: Academic/Nonprofit Terms; Industry Terms: Not Available to Industry
Depositor comments: Please visit https://www.biorxiv.org/content/early/2018/03/22/286955 for bioRxiv preprint.
How to cite: DV1 VLPs pVRC8400 was a gift from Stephen Harrison (Addgene plasmid # 63162)
