[The description below was written by a language model from this plasmid's Addgene catalogue record and pLannotate feature annotations shown in this document.]
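Description:
DV1 VLPs pVRC8400 is catalogued as a mammalian expression plasmid carrying the dengue virus serotype 1 prM-E structural cassette (about 2 kb) in the pVRC8400 backbone. Co-expression of the flavivirus premembrane (prM) and envelope (E) glycoproteins in mammalian cells is generally sufficient to drive budding of non-infectious subviral, virus-like particles that lack capsid and genome. The plasmid's name and the associated work on small-molecule inhibitors of dengue membrane fusion indicate that it is used to produce such VLPs as a fusion-competent model of the virion surface.

The plasmid is propagated in E. coli under kanamycin selection. The annotated 4,579-nt sequence shows a KanR gene (aph(3')-Ia) and a high-copy ColE1/pUC-type origin, along with remnants of cloning-vector elements: a CAP site, lac promoter and operator, and fragments of lacZα, lacI, bom and rop. A roughly 2 kb reverse-strand open reading frame matches a dengue polyprotein. The automated annotation assigned it to a DENV-2 reference and attached a description of NS1, but this reflects the nearest database hit for the whole polyprotein. The size and position of the ORF fit the recorded prM-E insert.

The feature table does not fully match the catalogue entry. It identifies no mammalian promoter, intron or polyadenylation signal flanking the insert, so the elements driving expression are not stated in this record. The catalogue also lists puromycin as a selectable marker, yet no puromycin resistance gene is annotated. These points should be checked against the sequence before assuming how the cassette is expressed or selected in mammalian cells.
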