Features (pLannotate 1.2.2; 10 found; start..end, strand, type, name):
      1..22      +  protein_bind   CAP binding site: CAP binding activates transcription in the presence of cAMP. E. coli catabolite activator protein
     37..67      +  promoter       lac promoter: promoter for the E. coli lac operon
     75..91      +  protein_bind   lac operator: The lac repressor binds to the lac operator to inhibit transcription in E. coli. This inhibition can be relieved by adding lactose or isopropyl-β-D-thiogalactopyranoside (IPTG). lac repressor encoded by lacI
    184..2169    -  CDS            POLG_DEN2U: Experimental evidence at protein level: Swiss-Prot protein existence level 1. [Non-structural protein 1]: Disrupts the host endothelial glycocalyx layer of host pulmonary microvascular endothelial cells, inducing degradation of sialic acid and shedding of heparan sulfate proteoglycans. NS1 induces expression of sialidases, heparanase, and activates cathepsin L, which activates heparanase via enzymatic cleavage. These effects are probably linked to the endothelial hyperpermeability observed in severe dengue disease. From Dengue virus type 2 (strain Thailand/PUO-218/1980) (DENV-2).
   2205..2362    +  CDS            lacZα (fragment): LacZα fragment of β-galactosidase; lacZ fragment
   2368..2467    -  misc_feature   bom (fragment): basis of mobility region from pBR322
   2569..2610    -  CDS            rop (fragment): Rop protein, which maintains plasmids at low copy number; rop
   2717..3526    +  CDS            KanR: aminoglycoside phosphotransferase; aph(3')-Ia; confers resistance to kanamycin in bacteria or G418 (Geneticin®) in eukaryotes
   3704..4292    +  rep_origin     ori: high-copy-number ColE1/pMB1/pBR322/pUC origin of replication
   4475..4567    +  CDS            lacI (fragment): lac repressor; lacI; The lac repressor binds to the lac operator to inhibit transcription in E. coli. This inhibition can be relieved by adding lactose or isopropyl-β-D-thiogalactopyranoside (IPTG).
>Addgene plasmid #63162 | DV1 VLPs pVRC8400 | addgene full sequence | sequence record 410489 | Addgene NGS Result
TAATGTGAGTTAGCTCACTCATTAGGCACCCCAGGCTTTACACTTTATGCTTCCGGCTCGTATGTTGTGT
GGAATTGTGAGCGGATAACAATTTCACACAGGAAACAGCTATGACCATGATTACACCAAGCTTGCATGCA
GGCCTCTGCAGTCGACGGGCCCGGGATCCGATGCGGCCGCTTATGCCTGCACCATCACGCCCAGATACAG
AGTCACCATCCCCACTGCGATACAAGTCATTGACAGAGAGGTGGAGCGGCTATTCAGGCCCAGCCAAGTC
AGCAGGATGCCAATTCCGATCTTCATGGTCCATGACACTCCACTAAACAGGACTCCATAGGCTGTCCCGA
AGATCTGGTGAATCAGTTTCCCCACGCTGGTAAAGACCCCGCCGATTGATCCGAAATCCCATGCAGTGTC
CCCCAGAATTGCCATTCGTCGAGCTCCTCGAGCGGTTGCCTCAAACATCTTGCCGATAGAGGATCCTTTC
TTGAACCAGGACAGTTTCAGGGCCTTTTCCCCTGCGCCCACGACGATGTAGCTCTCGCCAAAAGGGGGTT
CGGCCTCAATGTTCACTGGTTTCTCCTTATCTGTGACGATAGGATTTGCGGTAATCAGTCGCCCGTTCTG
GGTCACGCCCTTCTCATCCTGGCTTGAGAAAGGGATTTTACAGGGAGCGTCTGTGCCTTCATACTTCACC
TGGACCAGCACGGTTCCATGCTGAGTCTCGGCCACTTCTTTCTCCAGCTTAAAACTCCCAGTACACATCA
CGTAAGACATGCCCTTCAGTGTCAGTTTGTCCATCTTCAGCCTGCATTTCAGGTGGCCGGCGAAGATAGT
TGTGGTTCCACTAGACTGAATCTCAGTAGCGCCTGTCAGGGCGGTATGCATTGCTCCTTCCTGGCTTCCC
AGCACGACCACCTCCTGTTTCTTTGCGTGAGCAGTCTTGAATGTCACCAGCAGATCCTGGCGATTCCATG
TCTCCTGTGAGGTACTGGCTCCGCTGGTCCATGGCAGTGGCAGGTCCAGAAACCACTGTTTATGCACCAG
CCAGCTTTTCTTTTCCATTGTCAGCAGCACCATCTCGTTGAAATCCAGTCCGGTCCTTGGACTGCAATCC
AGAGTCAGAGCCCCGTAGTCTGTCAGCTGGATCTCAGAGGTTGGAGCCTGAGGTGTAATGGTGGCAGTTG
TGCCGTGTTCGGTAGTCTCATTTCCCACTTGATGCTGGTCCCCGGTGTGGACAGTCACGATGACAGAATA
CTTCAGGTTTTCGTACTGCACAATTTTCCCCTCCAGCTTAGTGACACATTTAAACTTGGCGCATGTGATC
AGGGATCCTTTCCCGAACAGGCCACATCCATTCCCCCAGCCCCTATCCACAAAGGTGCGCCTGCAGACGA
AGTTAGTGTCCTGTTCCTCCACCAGAGTAGCTTCGCCCTGTGTAGGACATCTGGAGTCTGTGGTAGTATT
GCTGATTTTTGCCTCAATGCACAGCTTCCGCAGCACAGCAGGGTTTGTGACTTCGGTCTTCAGCAGCTCG
ATATCCAGGGTGGGTTTGTCCTTTGCCATTGTGGTCACACATGAGCCGTGTTCCAGGACCACATCGACCC
ATGTAGCTCCACTCAGCCCCTCCACAAAGTCCCTGTTTCCGATCCCGACGCATCTCATGGCCATAGAGGG
GGTCACCAGCATCAGCAGAATGAAAATGATCCCCTTCTGAGTGATGGATGTGCCAATGGCATGTGCCAGA
AACAGAGCGATCACTGTGAAGCCTGGGTGTCTCAGGGCCCAGGTTTCCACTTTCTGAATCTGCTTCCAGG
CTCCCTCGGAGCTCATCCAAGTTTCTGTTCGGGTCTCCAGTCCCAGTCCCACATGTGGAGCCAGGGCGAC
AGATCGCTTATCTCTCCGGTGTTCGCCGGTCTGGGAACAGGTTCCATAAGTCACCCAAGTCTCTGTGGCA
TTACACCAGCAGTCGACATCGTCGGGTTCGGTCTCAGTGATCCGTGGACACTTGTATGTCATGGTATCTT
CGCACAGCTCCCCCAGGTCCATGGCAATCAGGGTGCACATGTTCACGCCTGCGCTGGTTTTGAACAGCAG
ACTTTTTCCTCGCTCCTGTTTTGAGACGATCATGTGTGGCTCGCCTCCCCTGGTTGTCAGATGGAAGCTA
GCATCTAGATGTATTCGCGAGGTACCGAGCTCGAATTCTCTGGCCGTCGTTTTACAACGTCGTGACTGGG
AAAACCCTGGCGTTACCCAACTTAATCGCCTTGCAGCACATCCCCCTTTCGCCAGCTGGCGTAATAGCGA
AGAGGCCCGCACCGATCGCCCTTCCCAACAGTTGCGCAGCCTGAATGGCGAATGGCGCCTGATGCGGTAT
TTTCTCCTTACGCATCTGTGCGGTATTTCACACCGCATATGGTGCACTCTCAGTACAATCTGCTCTGATG
CCGCATAGTTAAGCCAGCCCCGACACCCGCCAACACCCGCTGACGCGCCCTGACGGGCTTGTCTGCTCCC
GGCATCCGCTTACAGACAAGCTGTGACCGTCTCCGGGAGCTGCATGTGTCAGAGGTTTTCACCGTCATCA
CCGAAACGCGCGATGCAGCTCTGGCCCGTGTCTCAAAATCTCTGATGTTACATTGCACAAGATAAAAATA
TATCATCATGAACAATAAAACTGTCTGCTTACATAAACAGTAATACAAGGGGTGTTATGAGCCATATTCA
ACGGGAAACGTCGAGGCCGCGATTAAATTCCAACATGGATGCTGATTTATATGGGTATAAATGGGCTCGC
GATAATGTCGGGCAATCAGGTGCGACAATCTATCGCTTGTATGGGAAGCCCGATGCGCCAGAGTTGTTTC
TGAAACATGGCAAAGGTAGCGTTGCCAATGATGTTACAGATGAGATGGTCAGACTAAACTGGCTGACGGA
ATTTATGCCTCTTCCGACCATCAAGCATTTTATCCGTACTCCTGATGATGCATGGTTACTCACCACTGCG
ATCCCCGGAAAAACAGCATTCCAGGTATTAGAAGAATATCCTGATTCAGGTGAAAATATTGTTGATGCGC
TGGCAGTGTTCCTGCGCCGGTTGCATTCGATTCCTGTTTGTAATTGTCCTTTTAACAGCGATCGCGTATT
TCGTCTCGCTCAGGCGCAATCACGAATGAATAACGGTTTGGTTGATGCGAGTGATTTTGATGACGAGCGT
AATGGCTGGCCTGTTGAACAAGTCTGGAAAGAAATGCATAAACTTTTGCCATTCTCACCGGATTCAGTCG
TCACTCATGGTGATTTCTCACTTGATAACCTTATTTTTGACGAGGGGAAATTAATAGGTTGTATTGATGT
TGGACGAGTCGGAATCGCAGACCGATACCAGGATCTTGCCATCCTATGGAACTGCCTCGGTGAGTTTTCT
CCTTCATTACAGAAACGGCTTTTTCAAAAATATGGTATTGATAATCCTGATATGAATAAATTGCAGTTTC
ATTTGATGCTCGATGAGTTTTTCTAATCAGAATTGGTTAATTGGTTGTAACATTATTCAGATTGGGCTTG
ATTTAAAACTTCATTTTTAATTTAAAAGGATCTAGGTGAAGATCCTTTTTGATAATCTCATGACCAAAAT
CCCTTAACGTGAGTTTTCGTTCCACTGAGCGTCAGACCCCGTAGAAAAGATCAAAGGATCTTCTTGAGAT
CCTTTTTTTCTGCGCGTAATCTGCTGCTTGCAAACAAAAAAACCACCGCTACCAGCGGTGGTTTGTTTGC
CGGATCAAGAGCTACCAACTCTTTTTCCGAAGGTAACTGGCTTCAGCAGAGCGCAGATACCAAATACTGT
TCTTCTAGTGTAGCCGTAGTTAGGCCACCACTTCAAGAACTCTGTAGCACCGCCTACATACCTCGCTCTG
CTAATCCTGTTACCAGTGGCTGCTGCCAGTGGCGATAAGTCGTGTCTTACCGGGTTGGACTCAAGACGAT
AGTTACCGGATAAGGCGCAGCGGTCGGGCTGAACGGGGGGTTCGTGCACACAGCCCAGCTTGGAGCGAAC
GACCTACACCGAACTGAGATACCTACAGCGTGAGCTATGAGAAAGCGCCACGCTTCCCGAAGGGAGAAAG
GCGGACAGGTATCCGGTAAGCGGCAGGGTCGGAACAGGAGAGCGCACGAGGGAGCTTCCAGGGGGAAACG
CCTGGTATCTTTATAGTCCTGTCGGGTTTCGCCACCTCTGACTTGAGCGTCGATTTTTGTGATGCTCGTC
AGGGGGGCGGAGCCTATGGAAAAACGCCAGCAACGCGGCCTTTTTACGGTTCCTGGCCTTTTGCTGGCCT
TTTGCTCACATGTTCTTTCCTGCGTTATCCCCTGATTCTGTGGATAACCGTATTACCGCCTTTGAGTGAG
CTGATACCGCTCGCCGCAGCCGAACGACCGAGCGCAGCGAGTCAGTGAGCGAGGAAGCGGAAGAGCGCCC
AATACGCAAACCGCCTCTCCCCGCGCGTTGGCCGATTCATTAATGCAGCTGGCACGACAGGTTTCCCGAC
TGGAAAGCGGGCAGTGAGCGCAACGCAAT
