>Addgene plasmid #63162 | DV1 VLPs pVRC8400 | depositor partial sequence | sequence record 104642 | DV1 prM-E
GCTAGCTTCCATCTGACAACCAGGGGAGGCGAGCCACACATGATCGTCTCAAAACAGGAGCGAGGAAAAA
GTCTGCTGTTCAAAACCAGCGCAGGCGTGAACATGTGCACCCTGATTGCCATGGACCTGGGGGAGCTGTG
CGAAGATACCATGACATACAAGTGTCCACGGATCACTGAGACCGAACCCGACGATGTCGACTGCTGGTGT
AATGCCACAGAGACTTGGGTGACTTATGGAACCTGTTCCCAGACCGGCGAACACCGGAGAGATAAGCGAT
CTGTCGCCCTGGCTCCACATGTGGGACTGGGACTGGAGACCCGAACAGAAACTTGGATGAGCTCCGAGGG
AGCCTGGAAGCAGATTCAGAAAGTGGAAACCTGGGCCCTGAGACACCCAGGCTTCACAGTGATCGCTCTG
TTTCTGGCACATGCCATTGGCACATCCATCACTCAGAAGGGGATCATTTTCATTCTGCTGATGCTGGTGA
CCCCCTCTATGGCCATGAGATGCGTCGGGATCGGAAACAGGGACTTTGTGGAGGGGCTGAGTGGAGCTAC
ATGGGTCGATGTGGTCCTGGAACACGGCTCATGTGTGACCACAATGGCAAAGGACAAACCCACCCTGGAT
ATCGAGCTGCTGAAGACCGAAGTCACAAACCCTGCTGTGCTGCGGAAGCTGTGCATTGAGGCAAAAATCA
GCAATACTACCACAGACTCCAGATGTCCTACACAGGGCGAAGCTACTCTGGTGGAGGAACAGGACACTAA
CTTCGTCTGCAGGCGCACCTTTGTGGATAGGGGCTGGGGGAATGGATGTGGCCTGTTCGGGAAAGGATCC
CTGATCACATGCGCCAAGTTTAAATGTGTCACTAAGCTGGAGGGGAAAATTGTGCAGTACGAAAACCTGA
AGTATTCTGTCATCGTGACTGTCCACACCGGGGACCAGCATCAAGTGGGAAATGAGACTACCGAACACGG
CACAACTGCCACCATTACACCTCAGGCTCCAACCTCTGAGATCCAGCTGACAGACTACGGGGCTCTGACT
CTGGATTGCAGTCCAAGGACCGGACTGGATTTCAACGAGATGGTGCTGCTGACAATGGAAAAGAAAAGCT
GGCTGGTGCATAAACAGTGGTTTCTGGACCTGCCACTGCCATGGACCAGCGGAGCCAGTACCTCACAGGA
GACATGGAATCGCCAGGATCTGCTGGTGACATTCAAGACTGCTCACGCAAAGAAACAGGAGGTGGTCGTG
CTGGGAAGCCAGGAAGGAGCAATGCATACCGCCCTGACAGGCGCTACTGAGATTCAGTCTAGTGGAACCA
CAACTATCTTCGCCGGCCACCTGAAATGCAGGCTGAAGATGGACAAACTGACACTGAAGGGCATGTCTTA
CGTGATGTGTACTGGGAGTTTTAAGCTGGAGAAAGAAGTGGCCGAGACTCAGCATGGAACCGTGCTGGTC
CAGGTGAAGTATGAAGGCACAGACGCTCCCTGTAAAATCCCTTTCTCAAGCCAGGATGAGAAGGGCGTGA
CCCAGAACGGGCGACTGATTACCGCAAATCCTATCGTCACAGATAAGGAGAAACCAGTGAACATTGAGGC
CGAACCCCCTTTTGGCGAGAGCTACATCGTCGTGGGCGCAGGGGAAAAGGCCCTGAAACTGTCCTGGTTC
AAGAAAGGATCCTCTATCGGCAAGATGTTTGAGGCAACCGCTCGAGGAGCTCGACGAATGGCAATTCTGG
GGGACACTGCATGGGATTTCGGATCAATCGGCGGGGTCTTTACCAGCGTGGGGAAACTGATTCACCAGAT
CTTCGGGACAGCCTATGGAGTCCTGTTTAGTGGAGTGTCATGGACCATGAAGATCGGAATTGGCATCCTG
CTGACTTGGCTGGGCCTGAATAGCCGCTCCACCTCTCTGTCAATGACTTGTATCGCAGTGGGGATGGTGA
CTCTGTATCTGGGCGTGATGGTGCAGGCATAAGCGGCCGC
