>Addgene plasmid #63162 | DV1 VLPs pVRC8400 | addgene partial sequence | sequence record 127514 | hVCP-R 5'-None-3'
GTCCCTGTTTCCGATCCCGACGCATCTCATGGCCATAGAGGGGGTCACCAGCATCAGCAGAATGAAAATG
ATCCCCTTCTGAGTGATGGATGTGCCAATGGCATGTGCCAGAAACAGAGCGATCACTGTGAAGCCTGGGT
GTCTCAGGGCCCAGGTTTCCACTTTCTGAATCTGCTTCCAGGCTCCCTCGGAGCTCATCCAAGTTTCTGT
TCGGGTCTCCAGTCCCAGTCCCACATGTGGAGCCAGGGCGACAGATCGCTTATCTCTCCGGTGTTCGCCG
GTCTGGGAACAGGTTCCATAAGTCACCCAAGTCTCTGTGGCATTACACCAGCAGTCGACATCGTCGGGTT
CGGTCTCAGTGATCCGTGGACACTTGTATGTCATGGTATCTTCGCACAGCTCCCCCAGGTCCATGGCAAT
CAGGGTGCACATGTTCACGCCTGCGCTGGTTTTGAACAGCAGACTTTTTCCTCGCTCCTGTTTTGAGACG
ATCATGTGTGGCTCGCCTCCCCTGGTTGTCAGATGGAAGCTAGCATCTAGATGTATTCGCGAGGTACCGA
GCTCGAATTCTCTGGCCGTCGTTTTACAACGTCGTGACTGGGAAAACCCTGGCGTTACCCAACTTAATCG
CCTTGCAGCACATCCCCCTTTCGCCAGCTGGCGTAATAGCGAAGAGGCCCGCACCGATCGCCCTTCCCAA
CAGTTGCGCAGCCTGAATGGCGAATGGCGCCTGATGCGGTATTTTCTCCTTACGCATCTGTGCGGTATTT
CACACCGCATATGGTGCACTCTCAGTACAATCTGCTCTGATGCCGCATAGTTAAGCCAGCCCCGACACCC
GCCAACACCCGCTGACGCGCCCTGACGGGCTTGTCTGCTCCCGGCATCCGCTTACAGACAAGCTGTGACC
GTCTCCGGG
